Addgene plasmid #74898: pEBB COMMD6 Flag
Purpose: Express COMMD6 in mammalian cells
Depositing lab: Ezra Burstein & Colin Duckett. Depositing organization: University of Michigan. Publication: COMMD proteins, a novel family of structural and functional homologs of MURR1. Burstein E, Hoberg JE, Wilkinson AS, Rumble JM, Csomos RA, Komarck CM, Maine GN, Wilkinson JC, Mayo MW, Duckett CS. J Biol Chem. 2005 Jun 10;280(23):22222-32. Epub 2005 Mar 30. 10.1074/jbc.M501928200 PubMed 15799966.
Backbone
  Vector backbone: pEBB
  Backbone size w/o insert (bp): 5350
  Vector type: Mammalian Expression
Growth in bacteria
  Bacterial resistance: Ampicillin, 100 μg/mL
  Growth temperature: 37°C
  Growth strain: DH5alpha
  Copy number: Unknown
Gene/Insert
  Gene/Insert name: COMMD6
  Species: H. sapiens (human)
  Insert size (bp): 297
  GenBank ID: NM_203497
  Entrez Gene: COMMD6 (a.k.a. Acrg)
  Promoter: EF-1alpha promoter
  Tag / fusion protein: Flag (C terminal on backbone)
  Cloning method: Restriction Enzyme; 5′ cloning site BamHI (not destroyed); 3′ cloning site NotI (not destroyed)
  Sequencing primers: 5′ CTC AAG CCT CAG ACA GTG G; 3′ GAG GGG TGC AAG GAC CCA G
Terms and licenses: Academic/Nonprofit Terms; Industry Terms: Not Available to Industry
How to cite: pEBB COMMD6 Flag was a gift from Ezra Burstein & Colin Duckett (Addgene plasmid # 74898 ; http://n2t.net/addgene:74898 ; RRID:Addgene_74898)
