[The description below was written by a language model from this plasmid's Addgene catalogue record and pLannotate feature annotations shown in this document.]
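Description:
pEBB COMMD6 Flag is a mammalian expression plasmid built on the pEBB backbone for producing human COMMD6 in cultured mammalian cells. The full depositor sequence is 5,637 bp, consistent with the roughly 5.35 kb backbone plus a small insert. In E. coli it replicates from a high-copy ColE1/pUC-type origin and is selected with ampicillin through the β-lactamase (AmpR) gene and its own promoter. An M13 phage origin is also annotated, which in principle allows single-stranded DNA production. Scattered fragments of lacI, lacZα, rop and the pBR322 bom region, together with a lac promoter/operator and CAP site, appear to be remnants of earlier cloning vectors rather than functional parts of the expression unit.

The payload is the COMMD6 coding sequence, cloned between BamHI and NotI sites that are both retained, downstream of the strong constitutive human EF-1α promoter. An SV40 early promoter segment and a small t antigen fragment lie just upstream of EF-1α. According to the catalogue entry, a Flag epitope supplied by the backbone is fused to the C terminus of COMMD6. The tag is not called out separately in the feature table, but the listed insert size is slightly longer than the annotated COMMD6 reading frame. Downstream of the insert, the annotation detects a G-CSF stem-loop destabilising element, suggesting that 3′ untranslated sequence derived from G-CSF is present. No polyadenylation signal is explicitly annotated, and no mammalian selection marker is recorded.

COMMD6 belongs to the COMM domain family and is annotated as a down-regulator of NF-κB activation and a possible modulator of cullin-RING ubiquitin ligases. The construct suits transient overexpression, with the Flag tag enabling detection or immunoprecipitation of the protein.
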