Features (pLannotate 1.2.2; 17 found; start..end, strand, type, name):
      2..94      +  CDS            lacI (fragment): lac repressor; lacI; The lac repressor binds to the lac operator to inhibit transcription in E. coli. This inhibition can be relieved by adding lactose or isopropyl-β-D-thiogalactopyranoside (IPTG).
    107..128     +  protein_bind   CAP binding site: CAP binding activates transcription in the presence of cAMP. E. coli catabolite activator protein
    143..173     +  promoter       lac promoter: promoter for the E. coli lac operon
    181..197     +  protein_bind   lac operator: The lac repressor binds to the lac operator to inhibit transcription in E. coli. This inhibition can be relieved by adding lactose or isopropyl-β-D-thiogalactopyranoside (IPTG). lac repressor encoded by lacI
    252..462     +  promoter       SV40 promoter: SV40 early promoter
    484..550     +  CDS            small t antigen (fragment): SV40 (simian virus 40) small t antigen
    558..1739    +  promoter       EF-1α promoter: strong constitutive promoter for human elongation factor EF-1α
   1794..2048    +  CDS            COMMD6: COMD6_HUMAN - Experimental evidence at protein level: Swiss-Prot protein existence level 1. May modulate activity of cullin-RING E3 ubiquitin ligase (CRL) complexes (PubMed:21778237). Down-regulates activation of NF- kappa-B. Inhibits TNF-induced NFKB1 activation. From Homo sapiens (Human).
   2106..2198    +  ncRNA          G-CSF SLDE: Accession: RF00183 - G-CSF factor stem-loop destabilising element (SLDE)
   2767..2924    +  CDS            lacZα (fragment): LacZα fragment of β-galactosidase; lacZ fragment
   2930..2981    -  misc_feature   bom (fragment): basis of mobility region from pBR322
   3000..3380    +  rep_origin     M13 ori (sequence partly withheld): M13 bacteriophage origin of replication; arrow indicates direction of (+) strand synthesis
   3456..3505    -  misc_feature   bom (fragment): basis of mobility region from pBR322
   3607..3642    -  CDS            rop (fragment): Rop protein, which maintains plasmids at low copy number; rop
   3737..3841    +  promoter       AmpR promoter: bla
   3842..4702    +  CDS            AmpR: β-lactamase; bla; confers resistance to ampicillin, carbenicillin, and related antibiotics
   4873..5461    +  rep_origin     ori: high-copy-number ColE1/pMB1/pBR322/pUC origin of replication
>Addgene plasmid #74898 | pEBB COMMD6 Flag | depositor full sequence | sequence record 150708 | pEBB COMMD6 Flag sequence 5637 bps
AGCGCCCAATACGCAAACCGCCTCTCCCCGCGCGTTGGCCGATTCATTAATGCAGCTGGCACGACAGGTT
TCCCGACTGGAAAGCGGGCAGTGAGCGCAACGCAATTAATGTGAGTTAGCTCACTCATTAGGCACCCCAG
GCTTTACACTTTATGCTTCCGGCTCGTATGTTGTGTGGAATTGTGAGCGGATAACAATTTCACACAGGAA
ACAGCTATGACCATGATTACGCCAAGCTTCCAGGCTCCCCAGCAGGCAGAAGTATGCAAAGCATGCATCT
CAATTAGTCAGCAACCATAGTCCCGCCCCTAACTCCGCCCATCCCGCCCCTAACTCCGCCCAGTTCCGCC
CATTCTCCGCCCCATGGCTGACTAATTTTTTTTATTTATGCAGAGGCCGAGGCCGCCTCGGCCTCTGAGC
TATTCCAGAAGTAGTGAGGAGGCTTTTTTGGAGGCCTAGGCTTTTGCAAAAAGCTTTGCAAAGATGGATA
AAGTTTTAAACAGAGAGGAATCTTTGCAGCTAATGGACCTTCTAGGTCTTGAAAGGAGTGGGAATTGGCT
CCGGTGCCCGTCAGTGGGCAGAGCGCACATCGCCCACAGTCCCCGAGAAGTTGGGGGGAGGGGTCGGCAA
TTGAACCGGTGCCTAGAGAAGGTGGCGCGGGGTAAACTGGGAAAGTGATGTCGTGTACTGGCTCCGCCTT
TTTCCCGAGGGTGGGGGAGAACCGTATATAAGTGCAGTAGTCGCCGTGAACGTTCTTTTTCGCAACGGGT
TTGCCGCCAGAACACAGGTAAGTGCCGTGTGTGGTTCCCGCGGGCCTGGCCTCTTTACGGGTTATGGCCC
TTGCGTGCCTTGAATTACTTCCACGCCCCTGGCTGCAGTACGTGATTCTTGATCCCGAGCTTCGGGTTGG
AAGTGGGTGGGAGAGTTCGAGGCCTTGCGCTTAAGGAGCCCCTTCGCCTCGTGCTTGAGTTGAGGCCTGG
CCTGGGCGCTGGGGCCGCCGCGTGCGAATCTGGTGGCACCTTCGCGCCTGTCTCGCTGCTTTCGATAAGT
CTCTAGCCATTTAAAATTTTTGATGACCTGCTGCGACGCTTTTTTTCTGGCAAGATAGTCTTGTAAATGC
GGGCCAAGATCTGCACACTGGTATTTCGGTTTTTGGGGCCGCGGGCGGCGACGGGGCCCGTGCGTCCCAG
CGCACATGTTCGGCGAGGCGGGGCCTGCGAGCGCGGCCACCGAGAATCGGACGGGGGTAGTCTCAAGCTG
GCCGGCCTGCTCTGGTGCCTGGCCTCGCGCCGCCGTGTATCGCCCCGCCCTGGGCGGCAAGGCTGGCCCG
GTCGGCACCAGTTGCGTGAGCGGAAAGATGGCCGCTTCCCGGCCCTGCTGCAGGGAGCTCAAAATGGAGG
ACGCGGCGCTCGGGAGAGCGGGCGGGTGAGTCACCCACACAAAGGAAAAGGGCCTTTCCGTCCTCAGCCG
TCGCTTCATGTGACTCCACGGAGTACCGGGCGCCGTCCAGGCACCTCGATTAGTTCTCGAGCTTTTGGAG
TACGTCGTCTTTAGGTTGGGGGGAGGGGTTTTATGCGATGGAGTTTCCCCACACTGAGTGGGTGGAGACT
GAAGTTAGGCCAGCTTGGCACTTGATGTAATTCTCCTTGGAATTTGCCCTTTTTGAGTTTGGATCTTGGT
TCATTCTCAAGCCTCAGACAGTGGTTCAAAGTTTTTTTCTTCCATTTCAGGTGTCGTGAGGAATTCTCTA
GAGATCCCTCGACCTCGAGATCCATTGTGCTGGATCCGCCACCATGGAGGCGTCCAGCGAGCCGCCGCTG
GATGCTAAGTCCGATGTCACCAACCAGCTTGTAGATTTTCAGTGGAAACTGGGTATGGCTGTGAGCTCAG
ACACTTGCAGATCTCTTAAGTATCCTTACGTTGCAGTGATGCTAAAAGTGGCAGATCATTCAGGCCAAGT
AAAGACCAAGTGCTTTGAAATGACGATTCCACAGTTTCAGAATTTCTACAGACAGTTCAAGGAAATTGCT
GCAGTTATTGAAACGGTGGCGGCCGCCGACTACAAAGACGATGACGACAAGTCACTCTGACGGCCGCGAC
TCTAGAGTGAGGGTCCCCACCTGGGACCCTTGAGAGTATCAGGTCTCCCACGTGGGAGACAAGAAATCCC
TGTTTAATATTTAAACAGCAGTGTTCCCCATCTGGGTCCTTGCACCCCTCACTCTGGCCTCAGCCGACTG
CACAGCGGCCCCTGCATCCCCTTGGCTGTGAGGCCCCTGGACAAGCAGAGGTGGCCAGAGCTGGGAGGCA
TGGCCCTGGGGTCCCACGAATTTGCTGGGGAATCTCGTTTTTCTTCTTAAGACTTTTGGGACATGGTTTG
ACTCCCGAACATCACCGACGTGTCTCCTGTTTTTCTGGGTGGCCTCGGGACACCTGCCCTGCCCCCACGA
GGGTCAGGACTGTGACTCTTTTTAGGGCCAGGCAGGTGCCTGGACATTTGCCTTGCTGGACGGGGACTGG
GGATGTGGGAGGGAGCAGACAGGAGGAATCATGTCAGGCCTGTGTGTGAAAGGAAGCTCCACTGTCACCC
TCCACCTCTTCACCCCCCACTCACCAGTGTCCCCTCCACTGTCACATTGTAACTGAACTTCAGGATAATA
AAGTGTTTGCCTCCAAAAAAAAAAAAAAAAAAAAAAAAAAAAAAAAAAAAAAAAAAAAAAAAAAAAAAAA
AAAAAAAAAAAAAAAAAAAAAAAAAAAAAAAAAAGAATTCACTGGCCGTCGTTTTACAACGTCGTGACTG
GGAAAACCCTGGCGTTACCCAACTTAATCGCCTTGCAGCACATCCCCCTTTCGCCAGCTGGCGTAATAGC
GAAGAGGCCCGCACCGATCGCCCTTCCCAACAGTTGCGCAGCCTGAATGGCGAATGGCGCCTGATGCGGT
ATTTTCTCCTTACGCATCTGTGCGGTATTTCACACCGCATA
[142 nt withheld, positions 2982-3123]
C
[141 nt withheld, positions 3125-3265]
CCTTTGACGTTGGAGTCCACGTTCTTT
[37 nt withheld, positions 3293-3329]
ACCCTATCTCGGGCTATTCTTTTGATTTATAAGGGATTTTGCCGATTTCGGCCTATTGGTTAAAAAATGA
GCTGATTTAACAAAAATTTAACGCGAATTTTAACAAAATATTAACGTTTACAATTTTATGGTGCACTCTC
AGTACAATCTGCTCTGATGCCGCATAGTTAAGCCAGCCCCGACACCCGCCAACACCCGCTGACGCGCCCT
GACGGGCTTGTCTGCTCCCGGCATCCGCTTACAGACAAGCTGTGACCGTCTCCGGGAGCTGCATGTGTCA
GAGGTTTTCACCGTCATCACCGAAACGCGCGAGACGAAAGGGCCTCGTGATACGCCTATTTTTATAGGTT
AATGTCATGATAATAATGGTTTCTTAGACGTCAGGTGGCACTTTTCGGGGAAATGTGCGCGGAACCCCTA
TTTGTTTATTTTTCTAAATACATTCAAATATGTATCCGCTCATGAGACAATAACCCTGATAAATGCTTCA
ATAATATTGAAAAAGGAAGAGTATGAGTATTCAACATTTCCGTGTCGCCCTTATTCCCTTTTTTGCGGCA
TTTTGCCTTCCTGTTTTTGCTCACCCAGAAACGCTGGTGAAAGTAAAAGATGCTGAAGATCAGTTGGGTG
CACGAGTGGGTTACATCGAACTGGATCTCAACAGCGGTAAGATCCTTGAGAGTTTTCGCCCCGAAGAACG
TTTTCCAATGATGAGCACTTTTAAAGTTCTGCTATGTGGCGCGGTATTATCCCGTATTGACGCCGGGCAA
GAGCAACTCGGTCGCCGCATACACTATTCTCAGAATGACTTGGTTGAGTACTCACCAGTCACAGAAAAGC
ATCTTACGGATGGCATGACAGTAAGAGAATTATGCAGTGCTGCCATAACCATGAGTGATAACACTGCGGC
CAACTTACTTCTGACAACGATCGGAGGACCGAAGGAGCTAACCGCTTTTTTGCACAACATGGGGGATCAT
GTAACTCGCCTTGATCGTTGGGAACCGGAGCTGAATGAAGCCATACCAAACGACGAGCGTGACACCACGA
TGCCTGTAGCAATGGCAACAACGTTGCGCAAACTATTAACTGGCGAACTACTTACTCTAGCTTCCCGGCA
ACAATTAATAGACTGGATGGAGGCGGATAAAGTTGCAGGACCACTTCTGCGCTCGGCCCTTCCGGCTGGC
TGGTTTATTGCTGATAAATCTGGAGCCGGTGAGCGTGGGTCTCGCGGTATCATTGCAGCACTGGGGCCAG
ATGGTAAGCCCTCCCGTATCGTAGTTATCTACACGACGGGGAGTCAGGCAACTATGGATGAACGAAATAG
ACAGATCGCTGAGATAGGTGCCTCACTGATTAAGCATTGGTAACTGTCAGACCAAGTTTACTCATATATA
CTTTAGATTGATTTAAAACTTCATTTTTAATTTAAAAGGATCTAGGTGAAGATCCTTTTTGATAATCTCA
TGACCAAAATCCCTTAACGTGAGTTTTCGTTCCACTGAGCGTCAGACCCCGTAGAAAAGATCAAAGGATC
TTCTTGAGATCCTTTTTTTCTGCGCGTAATCTGCTGCTTGCAAACAAAAAAACCACCGCTACCAGCGGTG
GTTTGTTTGCCGGATCAAGAGCTACCAACTCTTTTTCCGAAGGTAACTGGCTTCAGCAGAGCGCAGATAC
CAAATACTGTCCTTCTAGTGTAGCCGTAGTTAGGCCACCACTTCAAGAACTCTGTAGCACCGCCTACATA
CCTCGCTCTGCTAATCCTGTTACCAGTGGCTGCTGCCAGTGGCGATAAGTCGTGTCTTACCGGGTTGGAC
TCAAGACGATAGTTACCGGATAAGGCGCAGCGGTCGGGCTGAACGGGGGGTTCGTGCACACAGCCCAGCT
TGGAGCGAACGACCTACACCGAACTGAGATACCTACAGCGTGAGCTATGAGAAAGCGCCACGCTTCCCGA
AGGGAGAAAGGCGGACAGGTATCCGGTAAGCGGCAGGGTCGGAACAGGAGAGCGCACGAGGGAGCTTCCA
GGGGGAAACGCCTGGTATCTTTATAGTCCTGTCGGGTTTCGCCACCTCTGACTTGAGCGTCGATTTTTGT
GATGCTCGTCAGGGGGGCGGAGCCTATGGAAAAACGCCAGCAACGCGGCCTTTTTACGGTTCCTGGCCTT
TTGCTGGCCTTTTGCTCACATGTTCTTTCCTGCGTTATCCCCTGATTCTGTGGATAACCGTATTACCGCC
TTTGAGTGAGCTGATACCGCTCGCCGCAGCCGAACGACCGAGCGCAGCGAGTCAGTGAGCGAGGAAGC
