>Addgene plasmid #74898 | pEBB COMMD6 Flag | addgene partial sequence | sequence record 148877 | EF1a-F 5'-TCAAGCCTCAGACAGTGGTTC-3'
TTTCAGGTGTCGTGAGGAATTCTCTAGAGATCCCTCGACCTCGAGATCCATTGTGCTGGATCCGCCACCA
TGGAGGCGTCCAGCGAGCCGCCGCTGGATGCTAAGTCCGATGTCACCAACCAGCTTGTAGATTTTCAGTG
GAAACTGGGTATGGCTGTGAGCTCAGACACTTGCAGATCTCTTAAGTATCCTTACGTTGCAGTGATGCTA
AAAGTGGCAGATCATTCAGGCCAAGTAAAGACCAAGTGCTTTGAAATGACGATTCCACAGTTTCAGAATT
TCTACAGACAGTTCAAGGAAATTGCTGCAGTTATTGAAACGGTGGCGGCCGCCGACTACAAAGACGATGA
CGACAAGTCACTCTGACGGCCGCGACTCTAGAGTGAGGGTCCCCACCTGGGACCCTTGAGAGTATCAGGT
CTCCCACGTGGGAGACAAGAAATCCCTGTTTAATATTTAAACAGCAGTGTTCCCCATCTGGGTCCTTGCA
CCCCTCACTCTGGCCTCAGCCGACTGCACAGCGGCCCCTGCATCCCCTTGGCTGTGAGGCCCCTGGACAA
GCAGAGGTGGCCAGAGCTGGGAGGCATGGCCCTGGGGTCCCACGAATTTGCTGGGGAATCTCGTTTTTCT
TCTTAAGACTTTTGGGACATGGTTTGACTCCCGAACATCACCGACGTGTCTCCTGTTTTTCTGGGTGGCC
TCGGGACACCTGCCCTGCCCCCACGAGGGTCAGGACTGTGACTCTTTTTAGGGCCAGGCAGGTGCCTGGA
CATTTGCCTTGCTGGACGGGGACTGGGGATGTGGGAGGGAGCAGACAGGAGGAATCATGTCAGGCCTGTG
TGTGAAAGGAAGCTCCACTGTCACCCTCCACCTCTTCACCCCC
