>Addgene plasmid #74898 | pEBB COMMD6 Flag | addgene partial sequence | sequence record 148878 | pRSII-F1 5'-CGGCATCAGAGCAGATTGTAC-3'
TAAAATTGTAAACGTTAATATTTTGTTAAAATTCGCGTTAAATTTTTGTTAAATCAGCTCATTTTTTAAC
CAATAGACCGAAATCGGCAAAATCCCTTATAAATCAAAAGAATAGCCCGAGATAGAGT
[37 nt withheld, positions 129-165]
AAAGAACGTGGACTCCAACGTCAAAGG
[141 nt withheld, positions 193-333]
G
[46 nt withheld, positions 335-380]
A
[95 nt withheld, positions 382-476]
TATGCGGTGTGAAATACCGCACAGATGCGTAAGGAGAAAATACCGCATCAGGCGCCATTCGCCATTCAGG
CTGCGCAACTGTTGGGAAGGGCGATCGGTGCGGGCCTCTTCGCTATTACGCCAGCTGGCGAAAGGGGGAT
GTGCTGCAAGGCGATTAAGTTGGGTAACGCCAGGGTTTTCCCAGTCACGACGTTGTAAAACGACGGCCAG
TGAATTCGGTTTTTTTTTTTTTTTTTTTTTTTTTTTTTTTTTTTTTTTTTTTTTTTT
